>Addgene plasmid #153670 | pGBW-m4252835 | depositor full sequence | sequence record 297359 | Full Sequence
CACCATGTACTCATTCGTTTCGGAAGAGACAGGTACGTTAATAGTTAATAGCGTACTTCTTTTTCTTGCT
TTCGTGGTATTCTTGCTAGTTACACTAGCCATCCTTACTGCGCTTCGATTGTGTGCGTACTGCTGCAATA
TTGTTAACGTGAGTCTTGTAAAACCTTCTTTTTACGTTTACTCTCGTGTTAAAAATCTGAATTCTTCTAG
AGTTCCTGATCTTCTGGTCGAAAACCTTTACTTTCAGTCGCACCATCACCATCACCATTAAGCTAGCTTG
ACTGACTGAGATACAGCGTACCTTCAGCTCACAGACATGATAAGATACATTGATGAGTTTGGACAAACCA
CAACTAGAATGCAGTGAAAAAAATGCTTTATTTGTGAAATTTGTGATGCTATTGCTTTATTTGTAACCAT
TATAAGCTGCAATAAACAAGTTAACAACAACAATTGCATTCATTTTATGTTTCAGGTTCAGGGGGAGGTG
TGGGAGGTTTTTTAAAGCAAGTAAAACCTCTACAAATGTGGTATTGGCCCATCTCTATCGGTATCGTAGC
ATAACCCCTTGGGGCCTCTAAACGGGTCTTGAGGGGTTTTTTGTGCCCCTCGGGCCGGATTGCTATCTAC
CGGCATTGGCGCAGAAAAAAATGCCTGATGCGACGCTGCGCGTCTTATACTCCCACATATGCCAGATTCA
GCAACGGATACGGCTTCCCCAACTTGCCCACTTCCATACGTGTCCTCCTTACCAGAAATTTATCCTTAAG
GTCGTCAGCTATCCTGCAGGCGATCTCTCGATTTCGATCAAGACATTCCTTTAATGGTCTTTTCTGGACA
CCACTAGGGGTCAGAAGTAGTTCATCAAACTTTCTTCCCTCCCTAATCTCATTGGTTACCTTGGGCTATC
GAAACTTAATTAACCAGTCAAGTCAGCTACTTGGCGAGATCGACTTGTCTGGGTTTCGACTACGCTCAGA
ATTGCGTCAGTCAAGTTCGATCTGGTCCTTGCTATTGCACCCGTTCTCCGATTACGAGTTTCATTTAAAT
CATGTGAGCAAAAGGCCAGCAAAAGGCCAGGAACCGTAAAAAGGCCGCGTTGCTGGCGTTTTTCCATAGG
CTCCGCCCCCCTGACGAGCATCACAAAAATCGACGCTCAAGTCAGAGGTGGCGAAACCCGACAGGACTAT
AAAGATACCAGGCGTTTCCCCCTGGAAGCTCCCTCGTGCGCTCTCCTGTTCCGACCCTGCCGCTTACCGG
ATACCTGTCCGCCTTTCTCCCTTCGGGAAGCGTGGCGCTTTCTCATAGCTCACGCTGTAGGTATCTCAGT
TCGGTGTAGGTCGTTCGCTCCAAGCTGGGCTGTGTGCACGAACCCCCCGTTCAGCCCGACCGCTGCGCCT
TATCCGGTAACTATCGTCTTGAGTCCAACCCGGTAAGACACGACTTATCGCCACTGGCAGCAGCCACTGG
TAACAGGATTAGCAGAGCGAGGTATGTAGGCGGTGCTACAGAGTTCTTGAAGTGGTGGCCTAACTACGGC
TACACTAGAAGAACAGTATTTGGTATCTGCGCTCTGCTGAAGCCAGTTACCTTCGGAAAAAGAGTTGGTA
GCTCTTGATCCGGCAAACAAACCACCGCTGGTAGCGGTGGTTTTTTTGTTTGCAAGCAGCAGATTACGCG
CAGAAAAAAAGGATCTCAAGAAGATCCTTTGATCTTTTCTACGGGGTCTGACGCTCAGTGGAACGAAAAC
TCACGTTAAGGGATTTTGGTCATGAGATTATCAAAAAGGATCTTCACCTAGATCCTTTTAAATTAAAAAT
GAAGTTTTAAATCAATCTAAAGTATATATGAGTAAACTTGGTCTGACAGTTACCAATGCTTAATCAGTGA
GGCACCTATCTCAGCGATCTGTCTATTTCGTTCATCCATAGTTGCATTTAAATTTCCGAACTCTCCAAGG
CCCTCGTCGGAAAATCTTCAAACCTTTCGTCCGATCCATCTTGCAGGCTACCTCTCGAACGAACTATCGC
AAGTCTCTTGGCCGGCCTTGCGCCTTGGCTATTGCTTGGCAGCGCCTATCGCCAGGTATTACTCCAATCC
CGAATATCCGAGATCGGGATCACCCGAGAGAAGTTCAACCTACATCCTCAATCCCGATCTATCCGAGATC
CGAGGAATATCGAAATCGGGGCGCGCCTGGCCTCCGCGCCGGGTTTTGGCGCCTCCCGCGGGCGCCCCCC
TCGTCACGGCGAGCGCTGCCACGTCAGACGAAGGGCGCAGGAGCGTCCTGATCCTTCCGCCCGGACGCTC
AGGACAGCGGCCCGCTGCTCATAAGACTCGGCCTTAGAACCCCAGTATCAGCAGAAGGACATTTTAGGAC
GGGACTTGGGTGACTCTAGGGCACTGGTTTTCTTTCCAGAGAGCGGAACAGGCGAGGAAAAGTAGTCCCT
TCTCGGCGATTCTGCGGAGGGATCTCCGTGGGGCGGTGAACGCCGATGATTATATAAGGACGCGCCGGGT
GTGGCACAGCTAGTTCCGTCGCAGCCGGGATTTGGGTCGCGGTTCTTGTTTGTGGATCGCTGTGATCGTC
ACTTGGTGAGTAGCGGGCTGCTGGGCTGGCCGGGGCTTTCGTGGCCGCCGGGCCGCTCGGTGGGACGGAA
GCGTGTGGAGAGACCGCCAAGGGCTGTAGTCTGGGTCCGCGAGCAAGGTTGCCCTGAACTGGGGGTTGGG
GGGAGCGCAGCAAAATGGCGGCTGTTCCCGAGTCTTGAATGGAAGACGCTTGTGAGGCGGGCTGTGAGGT
CGTTGAAACAAGGTGGGGGGCATGGTGGGCGGCAAGAACCCAAGGTCTTGAGCCCTTCGCTAATGCGGGA
AAGCTCTTATTCGGGTGAGATGGGCTGGGCACCATCTGGGGACCCTGACGTGAAGTTTGTCACTGACTGG
AGAACTCGGTTTGTCGTCTGTTGCGGGGGCGGCAGTTATGGCGGTGCCGTTGGGCAGTGCACCCGTACCT
TTGGGAGCGCGCGCCCTCGTCGTGTCGTGACGTCACCCGTTCTGTTGGCTTATAATGCAGGGTGGGGCCA
CCAGCCGGTAGGTGTGCGGTAGGCTTTTCTCCGTCGCAGGACGCAGGGTTCGGGCCTAGGGTAGGCTCTC
CTGAATCGACAGGCGCCGGACCTCTGGTGAGGGGAGGGATAAGTGAGGCGTCAGTTTCTTTGGTCGGTTT
TATGTACCTATCTTCTTAAGTAGCTGAAGCTCCGGTTTTGAACTATGCGCTCGGGGTTGGCGAGTGTGTT
TTGTGAAGTTTTTTAGGCACCTTTTGAAATGTAATCATTTGGGTCAATATGTAATTTTCAGTGTTAGACT
TGTAAATTGTCCGCTAAATTCTGGCCGTTTTTGGCTTTTTTGTTAGACAACATGACCGAGTACAAGCCCA
CGGTGCGCCTCGCCACCCGCGACGACGTCCCCAGGGCCGTACGCACCCTCGCCGCCGCGTTCGCCGACTA
CCCCGCCACGCGCCACACCGTCGATCCGGACCGCCACATCGAGCGGGTCACCGAGCTGCAAGAACTCTTC
CTCACGCGCGTCGGGCTCGACATCGGCAAGGTGTGGGTCGCGGACGACGGCGCCGCGGTGGCGGTCTGGA
CCACGCCGGAGAGCGTCGAAGCGGGGGCGGTGTTCGCCGAGATCGGCCCGCGCATGGCCGAGTTGAGCGG
TTCCCGGCTGGCCGCGCAGCAACAGATGGAGGGCCTCCTGGCGCCGCACCGGCCCAAGGAGCCCGCGTGG
TTCCTGGCCACCGTCGGCGTCTCGCCCGACCACCAGGGCAAGGGTCTGGGCAGCGCCGTCGTGCTCCCCG
GAGTGGAGGCCGCCGAGCGCGCCGGGGTGCCCGCCTTCCTGGAGACCTCCGCGCCCCGCAACCTCCCCTT
CTACGAGCGGCTCGGCTTCACCGTCACCGCCGACGTCGAGGTGCCCGAAGGACCGCGCACCTGGTGCATG
ACCCGCAAGCCCGGTGCCTAGGCTAGTATGTAAGCCTAGTCTTAGATAATAAAATCGCTATCCATCGAAG
ATGGATGTGTGTTGGTTTTTTGTGTGTGTAACGCTAGGCGCGCCTGGTGTACCGAGAACGATCCTCTCAG
TGCGAGTCTCGACGATCCATATCGTTGCTTGGCAGTCAGCCAGTCGGAATCCAGCTTGGGACCCAGGAAG
TCCAATCGTCAGATATTGTACTCAAGCCTGGTCACGGCAGCGTACCGATCTGTTTAAACCTAGATATTGA
TAGTCTGATCGGTCAACGTATAATCGAGTCCTAGCTTTTGCAAACATCTATCAAGAGACAGGATCAGCAG
GAGGCTTTCGCATGAGTATTCAACATTTCCGTGTCGCCCTTATTCCCTTTTTTGCGGCATTTTGCCTTCC
TGTTTTTGCTCACCCAGAAACGCTGGTGAAAGTAAAAGATGCTGAAGATCAGTTGGGTGCGCGAGTGGGT
TACATCGAACTGGATCTCAACAGCGGTAAGATCCTTGAGAGTTTTCGCCCCGAAGAACGCTTTCCAATGA
TGAGCACTTTTAAAGTTCTGCTATGTGGCGCGGTATTATCCCGTATTGACGCCGGGCAAGAGCAACTCGG
TCGCCGCATACACTATTCTCAGAATGACTTGGTTGAGTATTCACCAGTCACAGAAAAGCATCTTACGGAT
GGCATGACAGTAAGAGAATTATGCAGTGCTGCCATAACCATGAGTGATAACACTGCGGCCAACTTACTTC
TGACAACGATTGGAGGACCGAAGGAGCTAACCGCTTTTTTGCACAACATGGGGGATCATGTAACTCGCCT
TGATCGTTGGGAACCGGAGCTGAATGAAGCCATACCAAACGACGAGCGTGACACCACGATGCCTGTAGCA
ATGGCAACAACCTTGCGTAAACTATTAACTGGCGAACTACTTACTCTAGCTTCCCGGCAACAGTTGATAG
ACTGGATGGAGGCGGATAAAGTTGCAGGACCACTTCTGCGCTCGGCCCTTCCGGCTGGCTGGTTTATTGC
TGATAAATCTGGAGCCGGTGAGCGTGGGTCTCGCGGTATCATTGCAGCACTGGGGCCAGATGGTAAGCCC
TCCCGTATCGTAGTTATCTACACGACGGGGAGTCAGGCAACTATGGATGAACGAAATAGACAGATCGCTG
AGATAGGTGCCTCACTGATTAAGCATTGGTAACCGATTCTAGGTGCATTGGCGCAGAAAAAAATGCCTGA
TGCGACGCTGCGCGTCTTATACTCCCACATATGCCAGATTCAGCAACGGATACGGCTTCCCCAACTTGCC
CACTTCCATACGTGTCCTCCTTACCAGAAATTTATCCTTAAGATCCCGAATCGTTTAAACTCGACTCTGG
CTCTATCGAATCTCCGTCGTTTCGAGCTTACGCGAACAGCCGTGGCGCTCATTTGCTCGTCGGGCATCGA
ATCTCGTCAGCTATCGTCAGCTTACCTTTTTGGCAGCGATCGCGGCTCCCGACATCTTGGACCATTAGCT
CCACAGGTATCTTCTTCCCTCTAGTGGTCATAACAGCAGCTTCAGCTACCTCTCAATTCAAAAAACCCCT
CAAGACCCGTTTAGAGGCCCCAAGGGGTTATGCTATCAATCGTTGCGTTACACACACAAAAAACCAACAC
ACATCCATCTTCGATGGATAGCGATTTTATTATCTAACTGCTGATCGAGTGTAGCCAGATCTAGTAATCA
ATTACGGGGTCATTAGTTCATAGCCCATATATGGAGTTCCGCGTTACATAACTTACGGTAAATGGCCCGC
CTGGCTGACCGCCCAACGACCCCCGCCCATTGACGTCAATAATGACGTATGTTCCCATAGTAACGCCAAT
AGGGACTTTCCATTGACGTCAATGGGTGGAGTATTTACGGTAAACTGCCCACTTGGCAGTACATCAAGTG
TATCATATGCCAAGTACGCCCCCTATTGACGTCAATGACGGTAAATGGCCCGCCTGGCATTATGCCCAGT
ACATGACCTTATGGGACTTTCCTACTTGGCAGTACATCTACGTATTAGTCATCGCTATTACCATGCTGAT
GCGGTTTTGGCAGTACATCAATGGGCGTGGATAGCGGTTTGACTCACGGGGATTTCCAAGTCTCCACCCC
ATTGACGTCAATGGGAGTTTGTTTTGGCACCAAAATCAACGGGACTTTCCAAAATGTCGTAACAACTCCG
CCCCATTGACGCAAATGGGCGGTAGGCGTGTACGGTGGGAGGTCTATATAAGCAGAGCTGGTTTAGTGAA
CCGTCAGATCAGATCTTTGTCGATCCTACCATCCACTCGACACACCCGCCAGCGGCCGC
Features (pLannotate 1.2.2; 20 found; start..end, strand, type, name):
      5..229     +  CDS            E: VEMP_SARS2 - Experimental evidence at protein level: Swiss-Prot protein existence level 1. Plays a central role in virus morphogenesis and assembly. Acts as a viroporin and self-assembles in host membranes forming pentameric protein-lipid pores that allow ion transport. Also plays a role in the induction of apoptosis (By similarity). Regulates the localization of S protein at cis-Golgi, the place of virus budding (PubMed:33229438). May act by slowing down the cell secretory pathway (PubMed:33229438). May interfere with tight-junction stability by interacting with host MPP5. This would result i
    251..268     +  CDS            6xHis: 6xHis affinity tag
    321..442     -  polyA_signal   SV40 poly(A) signal: SV40 polyadenylation signal
    465..534     -  CDS            large T antigen (fragment): large T antigen from SV40 (simian virus 40)
    557..603     +  terminator     T7 terminator: transcription terminator for bacteriophage T7 RNA polymerase
    633..769     +  terminator     rrnG terminator: transcription terminator from the E. coli ribosomal RNA rrnG operon (Albrechtsen et al., 1991)
    814..885     +  misc_feature   3' β-globin insulator: insulator downstream of the human β-globin locus (Farrell et al., 2002)
   1111..1699    -  rep_origin     ori: high-copy-number ColE1/pMB1/pBR322/pUC origin of replication
   1871..1935    -  CDS            bla(M) (fragment): β-lactamase lacking the signal sequence; bla(M); allows cytosolic expression of β-lactamase
   2199..3408    +  promoter       UbC promoter: human ubiquitin C promoter
   3412..4009    +  CDS            PuroR (fragment): puromycin N-acetyltransferase; pac from Streptomyces; confers resistance to puromycin
   4038..4086    +  polyA_signal   poly(A) signal: synthetic polyadenylation signal
   4352..5212    +  CDS            AmpR: β-lactamase; bla; confers resistance to ampicillin, carbenicillin, and related antibiotics
   5225..5361    +  terminator     rrnG terminator: transcription terminator from the E. coli ribosomal RNA rrnG operon (Albrechtsen et al., 1991)
   5513..5584    +  misc_feature   5' β-globin insulator: insulator upstream of the human β-globin locus (Farrell et al., 2002)
   5589..5635    -  terminator     T7 terminator: transcription terminator for bacteriophage T7 RNA polymerase
   5653..5701    -  polyA_signal   poly(A) signal: synthetic polyadenylation signal
   5782..6085    +  enhancer       CMV enhancer: human cytomegalovirus immediate early enhancer
   6158..6175    -  promoter       CMV promoter (fragment): human cytomegalovirus (CMV) immediate early promoter
   6238..6289    +  promoter       CMVd2 promoter: truncated human cytomegalovirus (CMV) immediate early promoter that yields moderately reduced expression relative to the full-length promoter
