>Addgene plasmid #153670 | pGBW-m4252835 | addgene full sequence | sequence record 300639 | Ginkgo NGS Result
CACCATGTACTCATTCGTTTCGGAAGAGACAGGTACGTTAATAGTTAATAGCGTACTTCTTTTTCTTGCT
TTCGTGGTATTCTTGCTAGTTACACTAGCCATCCTTACTGCGCTTCGATTGTGTGCGTACTGCTGCAATA
TTGTTAACGTGAGTCTTGTAAAACCTTCTTTTTACGTTTACTCTCGTGTTAAAAATCTGAATTCTTCTAG
AGTTCCTGATCTTCTGGTCGAAAACCTTTACTTTCAGTCGCACCATCACCATCACCATTAAGCTAGCTTG
ACTGACTGAGATACAGCGTACCTTCAGCTCACAGACATGATAAGATACATTGATGAGTTTGGACAAACCA
CAACTAGAATGCAGTGAAAAAAATGCTTTATTTGTGAAATTTGTGATGCTATTGCTTTATTTGTAACCAT
TATAAGCTGCAATAAACAAGTTAACAACAACAATTGCATTCATTTTATGTTTCAGGTTCAGGGGGAGGTG
TGGGAGGTTTTTTAAAGCAAGTAAAACCTCTACAAATGTGGTATTGGCCCATCTCTATCGGTATCGTAGC
ATAACCCCTTGGGGCCTCTAAACGGGTCTTGAGGGGTTTTTTGTGCCCCTCGGGCCGGATTGCTATCTAC
CGGCATTGGCGCAGAAAAAAATGCCTGATGCGACGCTGCGCGTCTTATACTCCCACATATGCCAGATTCA
GCAACGGATACGGCTTCCCCAACTTGCCCACTTCCATACGTGTCCTCCTTACCAGAAATTTATCCTTAAG
GTNNNNNNNNATCCTGCAGGCGATCTCTCGATTTCGATCAAGACATTCCTTTAATGGTCTTTTCTGGACA
CCACTAGGGGTCAGAAGTAGTTCATCAAACTTTCTTCCCTCCCTAATCTCATTGGTTACCTTGGGCTATC
GAAACTTAATTAACCAGTCAAGTCAGCTACTTGGCGAGATCGACTTGTCTGGGTTTCGACTACGCTCAGA
ATTGCGTCAGTCAAGTTCGATCTGGTCCTTGCTATTGCACCCGTTCTCCGATTACGAGTTTCATTTAAAT
CATGTGAGCAAAAGGCCAGCAAAAGGCCAGGAACCGTAAAAAGGCCGCGTTGCTGGCGTTTTTCCATAGG
CTCCGCCCCCCTGACGAGCATCACAAAAATCGACGCTCAAGTCAGAGGTGGCGAAACCCGACAGGACTAT
AAAGATACCAGGCGTTTCCCCCTGGAAGCTCCCTCGTGCGCTCTCCTGTTCCGACCCTGCCGCTTACCGG
ATACCTGTCCGCCTTTCTCCCTTCGGGAAGCGTGGCGCTTTCTCATAGCTCACGCTGTAGGTATCTCAGT
TCGGTGTAGGTCGTTCGCTCCAAGCTGGGCTGTGTGCACGAACCCCCCGTTCAGCCCGACCGCTGCGCCT
TATCCGGTAACTATCGTCTTGAGTCCAACCCGGTAAGACACGACTTATCGCCACTGGCAGCAGCCACTGG
TAACAGGATTAGCAGAGCGAGGTATGTAGGCGGTGCTACAGAGTTCTTGAAGTGGTGGCCTAACTACGGC
TACACTAGAAGAACAGTATTTGGTATCTGCGCTCTGCTGAAGCCAGTTACCTTCGGAAAAAGAGTTGGTA
GCTCTTGATCCGGCAAACAAACCACCGCTGGTAGCGGTGGTTTTTTTGTTTGCAAGCAGCAGATTACGCG
CAGAAAAAAAGGATCTCAAGAAGATCCTTTGATCTTTTCTACGGGGTCTGACGCTCAGTGGAACGAAAAC
TCACGTTAAGGGATTTTGGTCATGAGATTATCAAAAAGGATCTTCACCTAGATCCTTTTAAATTAAAAAT
GAAGTTTTAAATCAATCTAAAGTATATATGAGTAAACTTGGTCTGACAGTTACCAATGCTTAATCAGTGA
GGCACCTATCTCAGCGATCTGTCTATTTCGTTCATCCATAGTTGCATTTAAATTTCCGAACTCTCCAAGG
CCCTCGTCGGAAAATCTTCAAACCTTTCGTCCGATCCATCTTGCAGGCTACCTCTCGAACGAACTATCGC
AAGTCTCTTGGCCGGCCTTGCGCCTTGGCTATTGCTTGGCAGCGCCTATCGCCAGGTATTACTCCAATCC
CGAATATCCGAGATCGGGATCACCCGAGAGAAGTTCAACCTACATCCTCAATCCCGATCTATCCGAGATC
CGAGGAATATCGAAATCGGGGCGCGCCTGGCCTCCGCGCCGGGTTTTGGCGCCTCCCGCGGGCGCCCCCC
TCGTCACGGCGAGCGCTGCCACGTCAGACGAAGGGCGCAGGAGCGTCCTGATCCTTCCGCCCGGACGCTC
AGGACAGCGGCCCGCTGCTCATAAGACTCGGCCTTAGAACCCCAGTATCAGCAGAAGGACATTTTAGGAC
GGGACTTGGGTGACTCTAGGGCACTGGTTTTCTTTCCAGAGAGCGGAACAGGCGAGGAAAAGTAGTCCCT
TCTCGGCGATTCTGCGGAGGGATCTCCGTGGGGCGGTGAACGCCGATGATTATATAAGGACGCGCCGGGT
GTGGCACAGCTAGTTCCGTCGCAGCCGGGATTTGGGTCGCGGTTCTTGTTTGTGGATCGCTGTGATCGTC
ACTTGGTGAGTAGCGGGCTGCTGGGCTGGCCGGGGCTTTCGTGGCCGCCGGGCCGCTCGGTGGGACGGAA
GCGTGTGGAGAGACCGCCAAGGGCTGTAGTCTGGGTCCGCGAGCAAGGTTGCCCTGAACTGGGGGTTGGG
GGGAGCGCAGCAAAATGGCGGCTGTTCCCGAGTCTTGAATGGAAGACGCTTGTGAGGCGGGCTGTGAGGT
CGTTGAAACAAGGTGGGGGGCATGGTGGGCGGCAAGAACCCAAGGTCTTGAGCCCTTCGCTAATGCGGGA
AAGCTCTTATTCGGGTGAGATGGGCTGGGCACCATCTGGGGACCCTGACGTGAAGTTTGTCACTGACTGG
AGAACTCGGTTTGTCGTCTGTTGCGGGGGCGGCAGTTATGGCGGTGCCGTTGGGCAGTGCACCCGTACCT
TTGGGAGCGCGCGCCCTCGTCGTGTCGTGACGTCACCCGTTCTGTTGGCTTATAATGCAGGGTGGGGCCA
CCAGCCGGTAGGTGTGCGGTAGGCTTTTCTCCGTCGCAGGACGCAGGGTTCGGGCCTAGGGTAGGCTCTC
CTGAATCGACAGGCGCCGGACCTCTGGTGAGGGGAGGGATAAGTGAGGCGTCAGTTTCTTTGGTCGGTTT
TATGTACCTATCTTCTTAAGTAGCTGAAGCTCCGGTTTTGAACTATGCGCTCGGGGTTGGCGAGTGTGTT
TTGTGAAGTTTTTTAGGCACCTTTTGAAATGTAATCATTTGGGTCAATATGTAATTTTCAGTGTTAGACT
TGTAAATTGTCCGCTAAATTCTGGCCGTTTTTGGCTTTTTTGTTAGACAACATGACCGAGTACAAGCCCA
CGGTGCGCCTCGCCACCCGCGACGACGTCCCCAGGGCCGTACGCACCCTCGCCGCCGCGTTCGCCGACTA
CCCCGCCACGCGCCACACCGTCGATCCGGACCGCCACATCGAGCGGGTCACCGAGCTGCAAGAACTCTTC
CTCACGCGCGTCGGGCTCGACATCGGCAAGGTGTGGGTCGCGGACGACGGCGCCGCGGTGGCGGTCTGGA
CCACGCCGGAGAGCGTCGAAGCGGGGGCGGTGTTCGCCGAGATCGGCCCGCGCATGGCCGAGTTGAGCGG
TTCCCGGCTGGCCGCGCAGCAACAGATGGAGGGCCTCCTGGCGCCGCACCGGCCCAAGGAGCCCGCGTGG
TTCCTGGCCACCGTCGGCGTCTCGCCCGACCACCAGGGCAAGGGTCTGGGCAGCGCCGTCGTGCTCCCCG
GAGTGGAGGCCGCCGAGCGCGCCGGGGTGCCCGCCTTCCTGGAGACCTCCGCGCCCCGCAACCTCCCCTT
CTACGAGCGGCTCGGCTTCACCGTCACCGCCGACGTCGAGGTGCCCGAAGGACCGCGCACCTGGTGCATG
ACCCGCAAGCCCGGTGCCTAGGCTAGTATGTAAGCCTAGTCTTAGATAATAAAATCGCTATCCATCGAAG
ATGGATGTGTGTTGGTTTTTTGTGTGTGTAACGCTAGGCGCGCCTGGTGTACCGAGAACGATCCTCTCAG
TGCGAGTCTCGACGATCCATATCGTTGCTTGGCAGTCAGCCAGTCGGAATCCAGCTTGGGACCCAGGAAG
TCCAATCGTCAGATATTGTACTCAAGCCTGGTCACGGCAGCGTACCGATCTGTTTAAACCTAGATATTGA
TAGTCTGATCGGTCAACGTATAATCGAGTCCTAGCTTTTGCAAACATCTATCAAGAGACAGGATCAGCAG
GAGGCTTTCGCATGAGTATTCAACATTTCCGTGTCGCCCTTATTCCCTTTTTTGCGGCATTTTGCCTTCC
TGTTTTTGCTCACCCAGAAACGCTGGTGAAAGTAAAAGATGCTGAAGATCAGTTGGGTGCGCGAGTGGGT
TACATCGAACTGGATCTCAACAGCGGTAAGATCCTTGAGAGTTTTCGCCCCGAAGAACGCTTTCCAATGA
TGAGCACTTTTAAAGTTCTGCTATGTGGCGCGGTATTATCCCGTATTGACGCCGGGCAAGAGCAACTCGG
TCGCCGCATACACTATTCTCAGAATGACTTGGTTGAGTATTCACCAGTCACAGAAAAGCATCTTACGGAT
GGCATGACAGTAAGAGAATTATGCAGTGCTGCCATAACCATGAGTGATAACACTGCGGCCAACTTACTTC
TGACAACGATTGGAGGACCGAAGGAGCTAACCGCTTTTTTGCACAACATGGGGGATCATGTAACTCGCCT
TGATCGTTGGGAACCGGAGCTGAATGAAGCCATACCAAACGACGAGCGTGACACCACGATGCCTGTAGCA
ATGGCAACAACCTTGCGTAAACTATTAACTGGCGAACTACTTACTCTAGCTTCCCGGCAACAGTTGATAG
ACTGGATGGAGGCGGATAAAGTTGCAGGACCACTTCTGCGCTCGGCCCTTCCGGCTGGCTGGTTTATTGC
TGATAAATCTGGAGCCGGTGAGCGTGGGTCTCGCGGTATCATTGCAGCACTGGGGCCAGATGGTAAGCCC
TCCCGTATCGTAGTTATCTACACGACGGGGAGTCAGGCAACTATGGATGAACGAAATAGACAGATCGCTG
AGATAGGTGCCTCACTGATTAAGCATTGGTAACCGATTCTAGGTGCATTGGCGCAGAAAAAAATGCCTGA
TGCGACGCTGCGCGTCTTATACTCCCACATATGCCAGATTCAGCAACGGATACGGCTTCCCCAACTTGCC
CACTTCCATACGTGTCCTCCTTACCAGAAATTTATCCTTAAGATCCCGAATCGTTTAAACTCGACTCTGG
CTCTATCGAATCTCCGTCGTTTCGAGCTTACGCGAACAGCCGTGGCGCTCATTTGCTCGTCGGGCATCGA
ATCTCGTCAGCTATCGTCAGCTTACCTTTTTGGCAGCGATCGCGGCTCCCGACATCTTGGACCATTAGCT
CCACAGGTATCTTCTTCCCTCTAGTGGTCATAACAGCAGCTTCAGCTACCTCTCAATTCAAAAAACCCCT
CAAGACCCGTTTAGAGGCCCCAAGGGGTTATGCTATCAATCGTTGCGTTACACACACAAAAAACCAACAC
ACATCCATCTTCGATGGATAGCGATTTTATTATCTAACTGCTGATCGAGTGTAGCCAGATCTAGTAATCA
ATTACGGGGTCATTAGTTCATAGCCCATATATGGAGTTCCGCGTTACATAACTTACGGTAAATGGCCCGC
CTGGCTGACCGCCCAACGACCCCCGCCCATTGACGTCAATAATGACGTATGTTCCCATAGTAACGCCAAT
AGGGACTTTCCATTGACGTCAATGGGTGGAGTATTTACGGTAAACTGCCCACTTGGCAGTACATCAAGTG
TATCATATGCCAAGTACGCCCCCTATTGACGTCAATGACGGTAAATGGCCCGCCTGGCATTATGCCCAGT
ACATGACCTTATGGGACTTTCCTACTTGGCAGTACATCTACGTATTAGTCATCGCTATTACCATGCTGAT
GCGGTTTTGGCAGTACATCAATGGGCGTGGATAGCGGTTTGACTCACGGGGATTTCCAAGTCTCCACCCC
ATTGACGTCAATGGGAGTTTGTTTTGGCACCAAAATCAACGGGACTTTCCAAAATGTCGTAACAACTCCG
CCCCATTGACGCAAATGGGCGGTAGGCGTGTACGGTGGGAGGTCTATATAAGCAGAGCTGGTTTAGTGAA
CCGTCAGATCAGATCTTTGTCGATCCTACCATCCACTCGACACACCCGCCAGCGGCCGC
Features (pLannotate 1.2.2; 20 found; start..end, strand, type, name):
      5..229     +  CDS            E: VEMP_SARS2 - Experimental evidence at protein level: Swiss-Prot protein existence level 1. Plays a central role in virus morphogenesis and assembly. Acts as a viroporin and self-assembles in host membranes forming pentameric protein-lipid pores that allow ion transport. Also plays a role in the induction of apoptosis (By similarity). Regulates the localization of S protein at cis-Golgi, the place of virus budding (PubMed:33229438). May act by slowing down the cell secretory pathway (PubMed:33229438). May interfere with tight-junction stability by interacting with host MPP5. This would result i
    251..268     +  CDS            6xHis: 6xHis affinity tag
    321..442     -  polyA_signal   SV40 poly(A) signal: SV40 polyadenylation signal
    465..534     -  CDS            large T antigen (fragment): large T antigen from SV40 (simian virus 40)
    557..603     +  terminator     T7 terminator: transcription terminator for bacteriophage T7 RNA polymerase
    633..769     +  terminator     rrnG terminator: transcription terminator from the E. coli ribosomal RNA rrnG operon (Albrechtsen et al., 1991)
    814..885     +  misc_feature   3' β-globin insulator: insulator downstream of the human β-globin locus (Farrell et al., 2002)
   1111..1699    -  rep_origin     ori: high-copy-number ColE1/pMB1/pBR322/pUC origin of replication
   1871..1935    -  CDS            bla(M) (fragment): β-lactamase lacking the signal sequence; bla(M); allows cytosolic expression of β-lactamase
   2199..3408    +  promoter       UbC promoter: human ubiquitin C promoter
   3412..4009    +  CDS            PuroR (fragment): puromycin N-acetyltransferase; pac from Streptomyces; confers resistance to puromycin
   4038..4086    +  polyA_signal   poly(A) signal: synthetic polyadenylation signal
   4352..5212    +  CDS            AmpR: β-lactamase; bla; confers resistance to ampicillin, carbenicillin, and related antibiotics
   5225..5361    +  terminator     rrnG terminator: transcription terminator from the E. coli ribosomal RNA rrnG operon (Albrechtsen et al., 1991)
   5513..5584    +  misc_feature   5' β-globin insulator: insulator upstream of the human β-globin locus (Farrell et al., 2002)
   5589..5635    -  terminator     T7 terminator: transcription terminator for bacteriophage T7 RNA polymerase
   5653..5701    -  polyA_signal   poly(A) signal: synthetic polyadenylation signal
   5782..6085    +  enhancer       CMV enhancer: human cytomegalovirus immediate early enhancer
   6158..6175    -  promoter       CMV promoter (fragment): human cytomegalovirus (CMV) immediate early promoter
   6238..6289    +  promoter       CMVd2 promoter: truncated human cytomegalovirus (CMV) immediate early promoter that yields moderately reduced expression relative to the full-length promoter
