[The description below was written by a language model from this plasmid's Addgene catalogue record and pLannotate feature annotations shown in this document.]
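Description:
pGBW-m4252835 is a mammalian expression plasmid carrying the wild-type envelope (E) gene of SARS-CoV-2, built on a pTwist_CMV_Puro_6 backbone from which an AarI site has been removed. It is maintained in E. coli as a high-copy plasmid through a ColE1/pUC-type origin and selected with ampicillin via a full-length β-lactamase gene. A short additional β-lactamase fragment is also annotated near the origin and appears to be a backbone remnant. The sequenced record is 6,359 nt long, consistent with the stated backbone and small insert.

The E coding sequence sits directly downstream of the human cytomegalovirus immediate-early enhancer and promoter. The annotation software detects the promoter only as partial or truncated CMV matches, while the catalogue simply lists it as CMV. The open reading frame is fused at its C terminus to a backbone-encoded tag described as a cleavable TEV site followed by 6xHis. The feature table annotates the 6xHis segment shortly after the E gene but does not call out the TEV site separately. This arrangement permits affinity purification or detection of the protein, with the option of removing the tag by protease cleavage. An SV40 polyadenylation signal follows the cassette, although it is annotated on the opposite strand.

A separate cassette uses the human ubiquitin C promoter to drive puromycin N-acetyltransferase, ending in a synthetic poly(A) signal, so transfected mammalian cells can be selected with puromycin. β-globin insulator elements, together with T7 and rrnG terminators, flank the units and probably limit transcriptional read-through between them. E is a small viroporin involved in virion assembly, and the plasmid suits expression of tagged E in mammalian cells for functional, localisation or interaction studies.
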