Addgene plasmid #153670: pGBW-m4252835
Purpose: Mammalian expression plasmid for SARS-CoV-2 E (envelope)
Depositing lab: Ginkgo Bioworks & Benjie Chen. Depositing organization: Ginkgo Bioworks.
Backbone
  Vector backbone: pTwist_CMV_Puro_6 with AarI site removed
  Backbone size w/o insert (bp): 6080
  Vector type: Mammalian Expression
  Selectable markers: Puromycin
Growth in bacteria
  Bacterial resistance: Ampicillin, 100 μg/mL
  Growth temperature: 37°C
  Growth strain: DH5alpha
  Copy number: High Copy
Gene/Insert
  Gene/Insert name: SARS-CoV-2 E (envelope) (alt names: envelope protein; E protein)
  Species: Severe acute respiratory syndrome coronavirus 2
  Insert size (bp): 221
  Mutation: wt
  Entrez Gene: E (a.k.a. GU280_gp04)
  Promoter: CMV
  Tag / fusion protein: Cleavable TEV;6xHis-003 (C terminal on backbone)
  Cloning method: Unknown
Resource information
  A portion of this plasmid was derived from a plasmid made by: GinkgoBioworks
Depositor comments: NCBI reference sequence: 43740570
How to cite: pGBW-m4252835 was a gift from Ginkgo Bioworks & Benjie Chen (Addgene plasmid # 153670 ; http://n2t.net/addgene:153670 ; RRID:Addgene_153670)
